Addgene plasmid #76300: PRKRA gRNA (BRDN0001147957)
Purpose: 3rd generation lentiviral gRNA plasmid targeting human PRKRA
Depositing lab: John Doench & David Root. Depositing organization: Broad Institute. Publication: Optimized sgRNA design to maximize activity and minimize off-target effects of CRISPR-Cas9. Doench JG, Fusi N, Sullender M, Hegde M, Vaimberg EW, Donovan KF, Smith I, Tothova Z, Wilen C, Orchard R, Virgin HW, Listgarten J, Root DE. Nat Biotechnol. 2016 Jan 18. doi: 10.1038/nbt.3437. PubMed 26780180.
Backbone
  Vector backbone: lentiGuide-Puro
  Backbone manufacturer: Zhang Lab (Addgene plasmid # 52963)
  Vector type: Mammalian Expression, Lentiviral, CRISPR
  Selectable markers: Puromycin
Growth in bacteria
  Bacterial resistance: Ampicillin, 100 μg/mL
  Growth temperature: 37°C
  Growth strain: DH5alpha
  Copy number: High Copy
Gene/Insert
  Gene/Insert name: PRKRA (alt names: PRKRA; NM_001139517.1)
  gRNA/shRNA sequence: AGATGATAACAGCTAAGCCA
  Species: H. sapiens (human)
  Entrez Gene: PRKRA (a.k.a. DYT16, HSD14, PACT, RAX)
  Promoter: hU6
  Cloning method: Unknown
  Sequencing primers: 5′ U6-F; 3′ pS2-R
Terms and licenses: Academic/Nonprofit Terms; Industry Terms: Not Available to Industry
Depositor comments: The gRNA was designed to target the following Genbank reference sequence(s): NM_001139517.1,NM_001139518.1,NM_003690.4. Note that this plasmid does NOT contain Cas9. It should be used in conjunction with lentiCas9-Blast (Addgene #52962) or otherwise with cell lines already expressing Cas9. Browse the full kinome gRNA library at http://www.addgene.org/pooled-library/broadgpp-human-kinome/ or visit http://www.broadinstitute.org/rnai/public/ for detailed protocols and information.
How to cite: PRKRA gRNA (BRDN0001147957) was a gift from John Doench & David Root (Addgene plasmid # 76300 ; http://n2t.net/addgene:76300 ; RRID:Addgene_76300)
