[The description below was written by a language model from this plasmid's Addgene catalogue record and pLannotate feature annotations shown in this document.]
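Description:
PRKRA gRNA (BRDN0001147957) is a third-generation lentiviral CRISPR guide plasmid built on the lentiGuide-Puro backbone, carrying a single guide RNA directed against human PRKRA (also known as PACT, RAX, DYT16 or HSD14). The guide was designed against several PRKRA reference transcripts and belongs to a human kinome gRNA collection. In bacteria the roughly 8.3 kb plasmid is maintained at high copy from a ColE1/pUC-type origin under ampicillin selection (AmpR). The backbone also carries an f1 origin, an SV40 origin and poly(A) signal, and leftover lac, T7 and T3 cloning-vector elements.

The lentiviral transfer cassette begins with an RSV promoter fused to a truncated HIV-1 5' LTR, which makes genomic RNA production in packaging cells Tat-independent. It continues through the Ψ packaging signal with a partial gag fragment and the Rev response element, and ends in a ΔU3 self-inactivating 3' LTR. Within this cassette, a human U6 RNA polymerase III promoter drives the PRKRA spacer joined to the Streptococcus pyogenes Cas9 gRNA scaffold. A cPPT/CTS element follows, which aids nuclear import of the reverse-transcribed genome. Downstream, the EF-1α core promoter with its intron A expresses puromycin N-acetyltransferase for selection of transduced mammalian cells, and a WPRE enhances transcript expression.

The plasmid does not encode Cas9. It is intended for use with a separate Cas9 vector such as lentiCas9-Blast, or in cells that already express Cas9, to disrupt PRKRA by Cas9-mediated editing in human cells.
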