Features (pLannotate 1.2.2; 29 found; start..end, strand, type, name):
     14..80      +  CDS            small t antigen (fragment): SV40 (simian virus 40) small t antigen
    106..317     +  promoter       EF-1α core promoter: core promoter for human elongation factor EF-1α
    318..1256    +  intron         EF-1α intron A: intron upstream of the start codon of human EF-1α
   1278..1877    +  CDS            PuroR (fragment): puromycin N-acetyltransferase; pac from Streptomyces; confers resistance to puromycin
   1893..2481    +  misc_feature   WPRE: woodchuck hepatitis virus posttranscriptional regulatory element
   2532..2551    +  misc_feature   cPPT/CTS (fragment): central polypurine tract and central termination sequence of HIV-1
   2553..2786    +  LTR            3' LTR (ΔU3): self-inactivating 3' long terminal repeat (LTR) from HIV-1
   2864..2985    +  polyA_signal   SV40 poly(A) signal: SV40 polyadenylation signal
   3025..3160    +  rep_origin     SV40 ori: SV40 origin of replication
   3181..3199    -  promoter       T7 promoter: promoter for bacteriophage T7 RNA polymerase
   3207..3362    +  CDS            lacZα (fragment): LacZα fragment of β-galactosidase; lacZ fragment
   3367..3795    +  rep_origin     f1 ori (sequence partly withheld): f1 bacteriophage origin of replication; arrow indicates direction of (+) strand synthesis
   3848..3952    +  promoter       AmpR promoter: bla
   3953..4813    +  CDS            AmpR: β-lactamase; bla; confers resistance to ampicillin, carbenicillin, and related antibiotics
   4984..5572    +  rep_origin     ori: high-copy-number ColE1/pMB1/pBR322/pUC origin of replication
   5755..5847    +  CDS            lacI (fragment): lac repressor; lacI; The lac repressor binds to the lac operator to inhibit transcription in E. coli. This inhibition can be relieved by adding lactose or isopropyl-β-D-thiogalactopyranoside (IPTG).
   5860..5881    +  protein_bind   CAP binding site: CAP binding activates transcription in the presence of cAMP. E. coli catabolite activator protein
   5896..5926    +  promoter       lac promoter: promoter for the E. coli lac operon
   5934..5950    +  protein_bind   lac operator: The lac repressor binds to the lac operator to inhibit transcription in E. coli. This inhibition can be relieved by adding lactose or isopropyl-β-D-thiogalactopyranoside (IPTG). lac repressor encoded by lacI
   5995..6013    +  promoter       T3 promoter: promoter for bacteriophage T3 RNA polymerase
   6041..6267    +  promoter       RSV promoter: Rous sarcoma virus enhancer/promoter
   6268..6448    +  LTR            5' LTR (truncated): truncated 5' long terminal repeat (LTR) from HIV-1
   6495..6620    +  misc_feature   HIV-1 Ψ: packaging signal of human immunodeficiency virus type 1
   6604..6967    +  CDS            HIV-1 gag (fragment): gag protein from human immunodeficiency virus 1; gag
   7113..7346    +  misc_feature   RRE: The Rev response element (RRE) of HIV-1 allows for Rev-dependent mRNA export from the nucleus to the cytoplasm.
   7723..7749    +  CDS            Rev (fragment): human immunodeficiency virus 1 (HIV-1) Rev protein; rev; enhances nuclear export of unspliced and incompletely spliced viral mRNAs
   7753..7993    +  promoter       U6 promoter: RNA polymerase III promoter for human U6 snRNA
   8023..8098    +  misc_RNA       gRNA scaffold: guide RNA scaffold for the Streptococcus pyogenes CRISPR/Cas9 system
   8154..8271    +  misc_feature   cPPT/CTS: central polypurine tract and central termination sequence of HIV-1
>Addgene plasmid #76300 | PRKRA gRNA (BRDN0001147957) | addgene full sequence | sequence record 185574 | Addgene Assembled Sequence
CCCGGGTGCAAAGATGGATAAAGTTTTAAACAGAGAGGAATCTTTGCAGCTAATGGACCTTCTAGGTCTT
GAAAGGAGTGGGAATTGGCTCCGGTGCCCGTCAGTGGGCAGAGCGCACATCGCCCACAGTCCCCGAGAAG
TTGGGGGGAGGGGTCGGCAATTGATCCGGTGCCTAGAGAAGGTGGCGCGGGGTAAACTGGGAAAGTGATG
TCGTGTACTGGCTCCGCCTTTTTCCCGAGGGTGGGGGAGAACCGTATATAAGTGCAGTAGTCGCCGTGAA
CGTTCTTTTTCGCAACGGGTTTGCCGCCAGAACACAGGTAAGTGCCGTGTGTGGTTCCCGCGGGCCTGGC
CTCTTTACGGGTTATGGCCCTTGCGTGCCTTGAATTACTTCCACCTGGCTGCAGTACGTGATTCTTGATC
CCGAGCTTCGGGTTGGAAGTGGGTGGGAGAGTTCGAGGCCTTGCGCTTAAGGAGCCCCTTCGCCTCGTGC
TTGAGTTGAGGCCTGGCCTGGGCGCTGGGGCCGCCGCGTGCGAATCTGGTGGCACCTTCGCGCCTGTCTC
GCTGCTTTCGATAAGTCTCTAGCCATTTAAAATTTTTGATGACCTGCTGCGACGCTTTTTTTCTGGCAAG
ATAGTCTTGTAAATGCGGGCCAAGATCTGCACACTGGTATTTCGGTTTTTGGGGCCGCGGGCGGCGACGG
GGCCCGTGCGTCCCAGCGCACATGTTCGGCGAGGCGGGGCCTGCGAGCGCGGCCACCGAGAATCGGACGG
GGGTAGTCTCAAGCTGGCCGGCCTGCTCTGGTGCCTGGCCTCGCGCCGCCGTGTATCGCCCCGCCCTGGG
CGGCAAGGCTGGCCCGGTCGGCACCAGTTGCGTGAGCGGAAAGATGGCCGCTTCCCGGCCCTGCTGCAGG
GAGCTCAAAATGGAGGACGCGGCGCTCGGGAGAGCGGGCGGGTGAGTCACCCACACAAAGGAAAAGGGCC
TTTCCGTCCTCAGCCGTCGCTTCATGTGACTCCACGGAGTACCGGGCGCCGTCCAGGCACCTCGATTAGT
TCTCGAGCTTTTGGAGTACGTCGTCTTTAGGTTGGGGGGAGGGGTTTTATGCGATGGAGTTTCCCCACAC
TGAGTGGGTGGAGACTGAAGTTAGGCCAGCTTGGCACTTGATGTAATTCTCCTTGGAATTTGCCCTTTTT
GAGTTTGGATCTTGGTTCATTCTCAAGCCTCAGACAGTGGTTCAAAGTTTTTTTCTTCCATTTCAGGTGT
CGTGACGTACGGCCACCATGACCGAGTACAAGCCCACGGTGCGCCTCGCCACCCGCGACGACGTCCCCAG
GGCCGTACGCACCCTCGCCGCCGCGTTCGCCGACTACCCCGCCACGCGCCACACCGTCGATCCGGACCGC
CACATCGAGCGGGTCACCGAGCTGCAAGAACTCTTCCTCACGCGCGTCGGGCTCGACATCGGCAAGGTGT
GGGTCGCGGACGACGGCGCCGCCGTGGCGGTCTGGACCACGCCGGAGAGCGTCGAAGCGGGGGCGGTGTT
CGCCGAGATCGGCCCGCGCATGGCCGAGTTGAGCGGTTCCCGGCTGGCCGCGCAGCAACAGATGGAAGGC
CTCCTGGCGCCGCACCGGCCCAAGGAGCCCGCGTGGTTCCTGGCCACCGTCGGAGTCTCGCCCGACCACC
AGGGCAAGGGTCTGGGCAGCGCCGTCGTGCTCCCCGGAGTGGAGGCGGCCGAGCGCGCCGGGGTGCCCGC
CTTCCTGGAGACCTCCGCGCCCCGCAACCTCCCCTTCTACGAGCGGCTCGGCTTCACCGTCACCGCCGAC
GTCGAGGTGCCCGAAGGACCGCGCACCTGGTGCATGACCCGCAAGCCCGGTGCCTGAACGCGTTAAGTCG
ACAATCAACCTCTGGATTACAAAATTTGTGAAAGATTGACTGGTATTCTTAACTATGTTGCTCCTTTTAC
GCTATGTGGATACGCTGCTTTAATGCCTTTGTATCATGCTATTGCTTCCCGTATGGCTTTCATTTTCTCC
TCCTTGTATAAATCCTGGTTGCTGTCTCTTTATGAGGAGTTGTGGCCCGTTGTCAGGCAACGTGGCGTGG
TGTGCACTGTGTTTGCTGACGCAACCCCCACTGGTTGGGGCATTGCCACCACCTGTCAGCTCCTTTCCGG
GACTTTCGCTTTCCCCCTCCCTATTGCCACGGCGGAACTCATCGCCGCCTGCCTTGCCCGCTGCTGGACA
GGGGCTCGGCTGTTGGGCACTGACAATTCCGTGGTGTTGTCGGGGAAATCATCGTCCTTTCCTTGGCTGC
TCGCCTGTGTTGCCACCTGGATTCTGCGCGGGACGTCCTTCTGCTACGTCCCTTCGGCCCTCAATCCAGC
GGACCTTCCTTCCCGCGGCCTGCTGCCGGCTCTGCGGCCTCTTCCGCGTCTTCGCCTTCGCCCTCAGACG
AGTCGGATCTCCCTTTGGGCCGCCTCCCCGCGTCGACTTTAAGACCAATGACTTACAAGGCAGCTGTAGA
TCTTAGCCACTTTTTAAAAGAAAAGGGGGGACTGGAAGGGCTAATTCACTCCCAACGAAGACAAGATCTG
CTTTTTGCTTGTACTGGGTCTCTCTGGTTAGACCAGATCTGAGCCTGGGAGCTCTCTGGCTAACTAGGGA
ACCCACTGCTTAAGCCTCAATAAAGCTTGCCTTGAGTGCTTCAAGTAGTGTGTGCCCGTCTGTTGTGTGA
CTCTGGTAACTAGAGATCCCTCAGACCCTTTTAGTCAGTGTGGAAAATCTCTAGCAGTACGTATAGTAGT
TCATGTCATCTTATTATTCAGTATTTATAACTTGCAAAGAAATGAATATCAGAGAGTGAGAGGAACTTGT
TTATTGCAGCTTATAATGGTTACAAATAAAGCAATAGCATCACAAATTTCACAAATAAAGCATTTTTTTC
ACTGCATTCTAGTTGTGGTTTGTCCAAACTCATCAATGTATCTTATCATGTCTGGCTCTAGCTATCCCGC
CCCTAACTCCGCCCATCCCGCCCCTAACTCCGCCCAGTTCCGCCCATTCTCCGCCCCATGGCTGACTAAT
TTTTTTTATTTATGCAGAGGCCGAGGCCGCCTCGGCCTCTGAGCTATTCCAGAAGTAGTGAGGAGGCTTT
TTTGGAGGCCTAGGGACGTACCCAATTCGCCCTATAGTGAGTCGTATTACGCGCGCTCACTGGCCGTCGT
TTTACAACGTCGTGACTGGGAAAACCCTGGCGTTACCCAACTTAATCGCCTTGCAGCACATCCCCCTTTC
GCCAGCTGGCGTAATAGCGAAGAGGCCCGCACCGATCGCCCTTCCCAACAGTTGCGCAGCCTGAATGGCG
AATGGG
[124 nt withheld, positions 3367-3490]
C
[91 nt withheld, positions 3492-3582]
A
[49 nt withheld, positions 3584-3632]
CCTTTGACGTTGGAGTCCACGTTCTTT
[37 nt withheld, positions 3660-3696]
ACCCTATCTCGGTCTATTCTTTTGATTTATAAGGGATTTTGCCGATTTCGGCCTATTGGTTAAAAAATGA
GCTGATTTAACAAAAATTTAACGCGAATTTTAACAAAATATTAACGCTTACAATTTAGGTGGCACTTTTC
GGGGAAATGTGCGCGGAACCCCTATTTGTTTATTTTTCTAAATACATTCAAATATGTATCCGCTCATGAG
ACAATAACCCTGATAAATGCTTCAATAATATTGAAAAAGGAAGAGTATGAGTATTCAACATTTCCGTGTC
GCCCTTATTCCCTTTTTTGCGGCATTTTGCCTTCCTGTTTTTGCTCACCCAGAAACGCTGGTGAAAGTAA
AAGATGCTGAAGATCAGTTGGGTGCACGAGTGGGTTACATCGAACTGGATCTCAACAGCGGTAAGATCCT
TGAGAGTTTTCGCCCCGAAGAACGTTTTCCAATGATGAGCACTTTTAAAGTTCTGCTATGTGGCGCGGTA
TTATCCCGTATTGACGCCGGGCAAGAGCAACTCGGTCGCCGCATACACTATTCTCAGAATGACTTGGTTG
AGTACTCACCAGTCACAGAAAAGCATCTTACGGATGGCATGACAGTAAGAGAATTATGCAGTGCTGCCAT
AACCATGAGTGATAACACTGCGGCCAACTTACTTCTGACAACGATCGGAGGACCGAAGGAGCTAACCGCT
TTTTTGCACAACATGGGGGATCATGTAACTCGCCTTGATCGTTGGGAACCGGAGCTGAATGAAGCCATAC
CAAACGACGAGCGTGACACCACGATGCCTGTAGCAATGGCAACAACGTTGCGCAAACTATTAACTGGCGA
ACTACTTACTCTAGCTTCCCGGCAACAATTAATAGACTGGATGGAGGCGGATAAAGTTGCAGGACCACTT
CTGCGCTCGGCCCTTCCGGCTGGCTGGTTTATTGCTGATAAATCTGGAGCCGGTGAGCGTGGGTCTCGCG
GTATCATTGCAGCACTGGGGCCAGATGGTAAGCCCTCCCGTATCGTAGTTATCTACACGACGGGGAGTCA
GGCAACTATGGATGAACGAAATAGACAGATCGCTGAGATAGGTGCCTCACTGATTAAGCATTGGTAACTG
TCAGACCAAGTTTACTCATATATACTTTAGATTGATTTAAAACTTCATTTTTAATTTAAAAGGATCTAGG
TGAAGATCCTTTTTGATAATCTCATGACCAAAATCCCTTAACGTGAGTTTTCGTTCCACTGAGCGTCAGA
CCCCGTAGAAAAGATCAAAGGATCTTCTTGAGATCCTTTTTTTCTGCGCGTAATCTGCTGCTTGCAAACA
AAAAAACCACCGCTACCAGCGGTGGTTTGTTTGCCGGATCAAGAGCTACCAACTCTTTTTCCGAAGGTAA
CTGGCTTCAGCAGAGCGCAGATACCAAATACTGTTCTTCTAGTGTAGCCGTAGTTAGGCCACCACTTCAA
GAACTCTGTAGCACCGCCTACATACCTCGCTCTGCTAATCCTGTTACCAGTGGCTGCTGCCAGTGGCGAT
AAGTCGTGTCTTACCGGGTTGGACTCAAGACGATAGTTACCGGATAAGGCGCAGCGGTCGGGCTGAACGG
GGGGTTCGTGCACACAGCCCAGCTTGGAGCGAACGACCTACACCGAACTGAGATACCTACAGCGTGAGCT
ATGAGAAAGCGCCACGCTTCCCGAAGGGAGAAAGGCGGACAGGTATCCGGTAAGCGGCAGGGTCGGAACA
GGAGAGCGCACGAGGGAGCTTCCAGGGGGAAACGCCTGGTATCTTTATAGTCCTGTCGGGTTTCGCCACC
TCTGACTTGAGCGTCGATTTTTGTGATGCTCGTCAGGGGGGCGGAGCCTATGGAAAAACGCCAGCAACGC
GGCCTTTTTACGGTTCCTGGCCTTTTGCTGGCCTTTTGCTCACATGTTCTTTCCTGCGTTATCCCCTGAT
TCTGTGGATAACCGTATTACCGCCTTTGAGTGAGCTGATACCGCTCGCCGCAGCCGAACGACCGAGCGCA
GCGAGTCAGTGAGCGAGGAAGCGGAAGAGCGCCCAATACGCAAACCGCCTCTCCCCGCGCGTTGGCCGAT
TCATTAATGCAGCTGGCACGACAGGTTTCCCGACTGGAAAGCGGGCAGTGAGCGCAACGCAATTAATGTG
AGTTAGCTCACTCATTAGGCACCCCAGGCTTTACACTTTATGCTTCCGGCTCGTATGTTGTGTGGAATTG
TGAGCGGATAACAATTTCACACAGGAAACAGCTATGACCATGATTACGCCAAGCGCGCAATTAACCCTCA
CTAAAGGGAACAAAAGCTGGAGCTGCAAGCTTAATGTAGTCTTATGCAATACTCTTGTAGTCTTGCAACA
TGGTAACGATGAGTTAGCAACATGCCTTACAAGGAGAGAAAAAGCACCGTGCATGCCGATTGGTGGAAGT
AAGGTGGTACGATCGTGCCTTATTAGGAAGGCAACAGACGGGTCTGACATGGATTGGACGAACCACTGAA
TTGCCGCATTGCAGAGATATTGTATTTAAGTGCCTAGCTCGATACATAAACGGGTCTCTCTGGTTAGACC
AGATCTGAGCCTGGGAGCTCTCTGGCTAACTAGGGAACCCACTGCTTAAGCCTCAATAAAGCTTGCCTTG
AGTGCTTCAAGTAGTGTGTGCCCGTCTGTTGTGTGACTCTGGTAACTAGAGATCCCTCAGACCCTTTTAG
TCAGTGTGGAAAATCTCTAGCAGTGGCGCCCGAACAGGGACTTGAAAGCGAAAGGGAAACCAGAGGAGCT
CTCTCGACGCAGGACTCGGCTTGCTGAAGCGCGCACGGCAAGAGGCGAGGGGCGGCGACTGGTGAGTACG
CCAAAAATTTTGACTAGCGGAGGCTAGAAGGAGAGAGATGGGTGCGAGAGCGTCAGTATTAAGCGGGGGA
GAATTAGATCGCGATGGGAAAAAATTCGGTTAAGGCCAGGGGGAAAGAAAAAATATAAATTAAAACATAT
AGTATGGGCAAGCAGGGAGCTAGAACGATTCGCAGTTAATCCTGGCCTGTTAGAAACATCAGAAGGCTGT
AGACAAATACTGGGACAGCTACAACCATCCCTTCAGACAGGATCAGAAGAACTTAGATCATTATATAATA
CAGTAGCAACCCTCTATTGTGTGCATCAAAGGATAGAGATAAAAGACACCAAGGAAGCTTTAGACAAGAT
AGAGGAAGAGCAAAACAAAAGTAAGACCACCGCACAGCAAGCGGCCGCTGATCTTCAGACCTGGAGGAGG
AGATATGAGGGACAATTGGAGAAGTGAATTATATAAATATAAAGTAGTAAAAATTGAACCATTAGGAGTA
GCACCCACCAAGGCAAAGAGAAGAGTGGTGCAGAGAGAAAAAAGAGCAGTGGGAATAGGAGCTTTGTTCC
TTGGGTTCTTGGGAGCAGCAGGAAGCACTATGGGCGCAGCGTCAATGACGCTGACGGTACAGGCCAGACA
ATTATTGTCTGGTATAGTGCAGCAGCAGAACAATTTGCTGAGGGCTATTGAGGCGCAACAGCATCTGTTG
CAACTCACAGTCTGGGGCATCAAGCAGCTCCAGGCAAGAATCCTGGCTGTGGAAAGATACCTAAAGGATC
AACAGCTCCTGGGGATTTGGGGTTGCTCTGGAAAACTCATTTGCACCACTGCTGTGCCTTGGAATGCTAG
TTGGAGTAATAAATCTCTGGAACAGATTTGGAATCACACGACCTGGATGGAGTGGGACAGAGAAATTAAC
AATTACACAAGCTTAATACACTCCTTAATTGAAGAATCGCAAAACCAGCAAGAAAAGAATGAACAAGAAT
TATTGGAATTAGATAAATGGGCAAGTTTGTGGAATTGGTTTAACATAACAAATTGGCTGTGGTATATAAA
ATTATTCATAATGATAGTAGGAGGCTTGGTAGGTTTAAGAATAGTTTTTGCTGTACTTTCTATAGTGAAT
AGAGTTAGGCAGGGATATTCACCATTATCGTTTCAGACCCACCTCCCAACCCCGAGGGGACCCAGAGAGG
GCCTATTTCCCATGATTCCTTCATATTTGCATATACGATACAAGGCTGTTAGAGAGATAATTAGAATTAA
TTTGACTGTAAACACAAAGATATTAGTACAAAATACGTGACGTAGAAAGTAATAATTTCTTGGGTAGTTT
GCAGTTTTAAAATTATGTTTTAAAATGGACTATCATATGCTTACCGTAACTTGAAAGTATTTCGATTTCT
TGGCTTTATATATCTTGTGGAAAGGACGAAACACCGAGATGATAACAGCTAAGCCAGTTTTAGAGCTAGA
AATAGCAAGTTAAAATAAGGCTAGTCCGTTATCAACTTGAAAAAGTGGCACCGAGTCGGTGCTTTTTTAA
GCTTGGCGTAACTAGATCTTGAGACAAATGGCAGTATTCATCCACAATTTTAAAAGAAAAGGGGGGATTG
GGGGGTACAGTGCAGGGGAAAGAATAGTAGACATAATAGCAACAGACATACAAACTAAAGAATTACAAAA
ACAAATTACAAAAATTCAAAATTTTCGGGTTTATTACAGGGACAGCAGAGATCCACTTTGGCGCCGGCTC
GAGGGGG
