>Addgene plasmid #76300 | PRKRA gRNA (BRDN0001147957) | depositor partial sequence | sequence record 143760 | Target Sequence
AGATGATAACAGCTAAGCCA
