>Addgene plasmid #76300 | PRKRA gRNA (BRDN0001147957) | addgene partial sequence | sequence record 185573 | hU6-F
AGAAAGTAATAATTTCTTGGGTAGTTTGCAGTTTTAAAATTATGTTTTAAAATGGACTATCATATGCTTA
CCGTAACTTGAAAGTATTTCGATTTCTTGGCTTTATATATCTTGTGGAAAGGACGAAACACCGAGATGAT
AACAGCTAAGCCAGTTTTAGAGCTAGAAATAGCAAGTTAAAATAAGGCTAGTCCGTTATCAACTTGAAAA
AGTGGCACCGAGTCGGTGCTTTTTTAAGCTTGGCGTAACTAGATCTTGAGACAAATGGCAGTATTCATCC
ACAATTTTAAAAGAAAAGGGGGGATTGGGGGGTACAGTGCAGGGGAAAGAATAGTAGACATAATAGCAAC
AGACATACAAACTAAAGAATTACAAAAACAAATTACAAAAATTCAAAATTTTCGGGTTTATTACAGGGAC
AGCAGAGATCCACTTTGGCGCCGGCTCGAGGGGGCCCGGGTGCAAAGATGGATAAAGTTTTAAACAGAGA
GGAATCTTTGCAGCTAATGGACCTTCTAGGTCTTGAAAGGAGTGGGAATTGGCTCCGGTGCCCGTCAGTG
GGCAGAGCGC
